Addgene plasmid #147702: pAc5.1B-EGFP-DmNot2-W556E-dsRNAres_U
Purpose: Insect Expression of DmNot2-W556E-dsRNAres
Depositing lab: Elisa Izaurralde. Depositing organization: Max Planck Institute for Developmental Biology. Publication: Structure and assembly of the NOT module of the human CCR4-NOT complex. Boland A, Chen Y, Raisch T, Jonas S, Kuzuoglu-Ozturk D, Wohlbold L, Weichenrieder O, Izaurralde E. Nat Struct Mol Biol. 2013 Nov;20(11):1289-97. doi: 10.1038/nsmb.2681. Epub 2013 Oct 13. PubMed 24121232.
Backbone
  Vector backbone: Unknown
  Vector type: Insect Expression
Growth in bacteria
  Bacterial resistance: Ampicillin, 100 μg/mL
  Growth temperature: 37°C
  Growth strain: DH5alpha
  Copy number: Low Copy
Gene/Insert
  Gene/Insert name: DmNot2-W556E-dsRNAres (alt names: regena (rga); CG2138, CG2161)
  Species: D. melanogaster (fly)
  Entrez Gene: Rga (a.k.a. Dmel_CG2161, CG2138, CG2161, Dmel\CG2161, NOT2, Not2, RGA, l(3)03834, not2)
  Cloning method: Unknown
Terms and licenses: Academic/Nonprofit Terms; Industry Terms: Not Available to Industry
Depositor comments: ORF extracted from NCBI NM_169080.1. Plasmids from this collection were made available to the research community and donated after the lab closed. Please note that the sequence provided by the depositing laboratory may be theoretical/predicted or based on Sanger sequencing results. There may be discrepancies between sequencing results obtained by Addgene and the depositor sequence. If an Addgene verified sequence is not available, please contact before placing your order to request that our lab fully sequence the plasmid.
How to cite: pAc5.1B-EGFP-DmNot2-W556E-dsRNAres_U was a gift from Elisa Izaurralde (Addgene plasmid # 147702 ; http://n2t.net/addgene:147702 ; RRID:Addgene_147702)
