[The description below was written by a language model from this plasmid's Addgene catalogue record and pLannotate feature annotations shown in this document.]
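Description:
pAc5.1B-EGFP-DmNot2-W556E-dsRNAres_U is a 7.8 kb insect expression plasmid for producing a GFP-tagged mutant of the Drosophila melanogaster CCR4-NOT subunit Not2 (Rga/Regena, CG2161). The catalogue lists the backbone as unknown, although the name and the annotated parts point to a pAc5.1-type vector. In bacteria it is maintained through a ColE1/pUC-type origin and selected with ampicillin via the β-lactamase gene and its own promoter. The record lists it as low copy, even though the annotated origin is of a high-copy type. Short fragments of a tetracycline resistance gene and of SV40 large T antigen are also annotated. These appear to be non-functional backbone remnants. No selectable marker for insect cells is annotated.

The expression cassette is driven by the strong constitutive Drosophila actin 5C promoter. It is followed by EGFP and, immediately downstream, the Not2 open reading frame, an arrangement consistent with an N-terminal EGFP fusion. A V5 epitope coding sequence lies after the insert, but the record does not show whether it is translated in frame or cut off by a stop codon. An SV40 polyadenylation signal follows the cassette.

The insert carries the W556E point substitution. The "dsRNAres" label indicates a coding sequence altered to escape a dsRNA directed against the endogenous transcript. Such a design suits complementation experiments in cultured Drosophila cells, where endogenous Not2 is depleted by RNAi and the tagged mutant is tested for rescue, localisation or binding to partners. The associated study concerns the structure and assembly of the NOT module of CCR4-NOT, so the mutation was probably designed to disrupt an interaction surface, though the record does not state its specific effect.
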