Features (pLannotate 1.2.2; 10 found; start..end, strand, type, name):
     56..2568    +  promoter       Ac5 promoter: Drosophila melanogaster actin 5C promoter
   2588..3304    +  CDS            EGFP: EGFP is a basic (constitutively fluorescent) green fluorescent protein published in 1996, derived from Aequorea victoria. It is reported to be a rapidly-maturing weak dimer with moderate acid sensitivity.
   3314..5068    +  CDS            Rga: RGA_DROME - Also known as Not2 From Drosophila melanogaster (Fruit fly).
   5094..5135    +  CDS            V5 tag: epitope tag from simian virus 5
   5235..5369    -  polyA_signal   SV40 poly(A) signal: SV40 polyadenylation signal
   5392..5476    -  CDS            large T antigen (fragment): large T antigen from SV40 (simian virus 40)
   5477..5947    +  CDS            TcR (fragment): tetracycline efflux protein; tet; confers resistance to tetracycline
   5991..6579    -  rep_origin     ori: high-copy-number ColE1/pMB1/pBR322/pUC origin of replication
   6750..7610    -  CDS            AmpR: β-lactamase; bla; confers resistance to ampicillin, carbenicillin, and related antibiotics
   7611..7715    -  promoter       AmpR promoter: bla
>Addgene plasmid #147702 | pAc5.1B-EGFP-DmNot2-W556E-dsRNAres_U | depositor full sequence | sequence record 290149 | Full Sequence
CTTCAAGGAATTAATTCTATATTCTAAAAACACAAATGATACTTCTAAAAAAAATCATGAATGGCATCAA
CTCTGAATCAAATCTTTGCAGATGCACCTACTTCTCATTTCCACTGTCACATCATTTTTCCAGATCTCGC
TGCCTGTTATGTGGCCCACAAACCAAGACACGTTTTATGGCCATTAAAGCTGGCTGATCGTCGCCAAACA
CCAAATACATATCAATATGTACATTCGAGAAAGAAGCGATCAAAGAAGCGTCTTCGGGCGAGTAGGAGAA
TGCGGAGGAGAAGGAGAACGAGCTGATCTAGTATCTCTCCACAATCCAATGCCAACTGACCAACTGGCCA
TATTCGGAGCAATTTGAAGCCAATTTCCATCGCCTGGCGATCGCTCCATTCTTGGCTATATGTTTTTCAC
CGTTCCCGGGGCCATTTTCAAAGACTCGTCGGTAAGATAAGATTGTGTCACTCGCTGTCTCTCTTCATTT
GTCGAAGAATGCTGAGGAATTTCGCGATGACGTCGGCGAGTATTTTGAAGAATGAGAATAATTTGTATTT
ATACGAAAATCAGTTAGTGGAATTTTCTACAAAAACATGTTATCTATAGATAATTTTGTTGCAAAATATG
TTGACTATGACAAAGATTGTATGTATATACCTTTAATGTATTCTCATTTTCTTATGTATTTATAATGGCA
ATGATGATACTGATGATATTTTAAGATGATGCCAGACCACAGGCTGATTTCTGCGTCTTTTGCCGAACGC
AGTGCATGTGCGGTTGTTGTTTTTTGGAATAGTTTCAATTTTCGGACTGTCCGCTTTGATTTCAGTTTCT
TGGCTTATTCAAAAAGCAAAGTAAAGCCAAAAAAGCGAGATGGCAATACCAAATGCGGCAAAACGGTAGT
GGAAGGAAAGGGGTGCGGGGCAGCGGAAGGAAGGGTGGGGCGGGGCGTGGCGGGGTCTGTGGCTGGGCGC
GACGTCACCGACGTTGGAGCCACTCCTTTGACCATGTGTGCGTGTGTGTATTATTCGTGTCTCGCCACTC
GCCGGTTGTTTTTTTCTTTTTATCTCGCTCTCTCTAGCGCCATCTCGTACGCATGCTCAACGCACCGCAT
GTTGCCGTGTCCTTTATGCGTCATTTTGGCTCGAAATAGGCAATTATTTAAACAAAGATTAGTCAACGAA
AACGCTAAAATAAATAAGTCTACAATATGGTTACTTATTGCCATGTGTGTGCAGCCAACGATAGCAACAA
AAGCAACAACACAGTGGCTTTCCCTCTTTCACTTTTTGTTTGCAAGCGCGTGCGAGCAAGACGGCACGAC
CGGCAAACGCAATTACGCTGACAAAGAGCAGACGAAGTTTTGGCCGAAAAACATCAAGGCGCCTGATACG
AATGCATTTGCAATAACAATTGCGATATTTAATATTGTTTATGAAGCTGTTTGACTTCAAAACACACAAA
AAAAAAAATAAAACAAATTATTTGAAAGAGAATTAGGAATCGGACAGCTTATCGTTACGGGCTAACAGCA
CACCGAGACGAAATAGCTTACCTGACGTCACAGCCTCTGGAAGAACTGCCGCCAAGCAGAGAGAGAGAGA
AAAAGAGGGAGAGCAGCTTAGACCGCATGTGCTTGTGTGTGAGGCGTCTCTCTCTTCGTCTCCTGTTTGC
GCAAACGCATAGACTGCACTGAGAAAATCGATTACCTATTTTTTATGAATGAATATTTGCACTATTACTA
TTCAAAACTATTAAGATAGCAATCACATTCAATAGCCAAATACTATACCACCTGAGCGATGCAACGAAAT
GATCAATTTGAGCAAAAATGCTGCATATTTAGGACGGCATCATTATAGAAATGCTTCTTGCTGTGTACTT
TTCTCTCGTCTGGCAGCTGTTTCGCCGTTATTGTTAAAACCGGCTTAAGTTAGGTGTGTTTTCTACGACT
AGTGATGCCCCTACTAGAAGATGTGTGTTGCACAAATGTCCCTGAATAACCAATTTGAAGTGCAGATAGC
AGTAAACGTAAGCTAATATGAATATTATTTAACTGTAATGTTTTAATATCGCTGGACATTACTAATAAAC
CCACTATAAACACATGTACATATGTATGTTTTGGCATACAATGAGTAGTTGGGGAAAAAATGTGTAAAAG
CACCGTGACCATCACAGCATAAAGATAACCAGCTGAAGTATCGAATATGAGTAACCCCCAAATTGAATCA
CATGCCGCAACTGATAGGACCCATGGAAGTACACTCTTCATGGCGATATACAAGACACACACAAGCACGA
ACACCCAGTTGCGGAGGAAATTCTCCGTAAATGAAAACCCAATCGGCGAACAATTCATACCCATATATGG
TAAAAGTTTTGAACGCGACTTGAGAGCGGAGAGCATTGCGGCTGATAAGGTTTTAGCGCTAAGCGGGCTT
TATAAAACGGGCTGCGGGACCAGTTTTCATATCACTACCGTTTGAGTTCTTGTGCTGTGTGGATACTCCT
CCCGACACAAAGCCGCTCCATCAGCCAGCAGTCGTCTAATCCAGAGACCCCGGATCGGGGTACCAACATG
GTGAGCAAGGGCGAGGAGCTGTTCACCGGGGTGGTGCCCATCCTGGTCGAGCTGGACGGCGACGTAAACG
GCCACAAGTTCAGCGTGTCCGGCGAGGGCGAGGGCGATGCCACCTACGGCAAGCTGACCCTGAAGTTCAT
CTGCACCACCGGCAAGCTGCCCGTGCCCTGGCCCACCCTCGTGACCACCCTGACCTACGGCGTGCAGTGC
TTCAGCCGCTACCCCGACCACATGAAGCAGCACGACTTCTTCAAGTCCGCCATGCCCGAAGGCTACGTCC
AGGAGCGCACCATCTTCTTCAAGGACGACGGCAACTACAAGACCCGCGCCGAGGTGAAGTTCGAGGGCGA
CACCCTGGTGAACCGCATCGAGCTGAAGGGCATCGACTTCAAGGAGGACGGCAACATCCTGGGGCACAAG
CTGGAGTACAACTACAACAGCCACAACGTCTATATCATGGCCGACAAGCAGAAGAACGGCATCAAGGTGA
ACTTCAAGATCCGCCACAACATCGAGGACGGCAGCGTGCAGCTCGCCGACCACTACCAGCAGAACACCCC
CATCGGCGACGGCCCCGTGCTGCTGCCCGACAACCACTACCTGAGCACCCAGTCCGCCCTGAGCAAAGAC
CCCAACGAGAAGCGCGATCACATGGTCCTGCTGGAGTTCGTGACCGCCGCCGGGATCACTCTCGGCATGG
ACGAGCTGTACAAGCCAAGCTTGATGGCGAATTTAAATTTTCAACAACCCCCGAGAAGTATAGCGAACGC
GGCGTTAGCTGGCCGGACAACAGGCGGATTCGGTGGTAGCTCCCTGGCTGGCCATGTGACGCCCACGTCG
GGCATGTTTCAAACCGACTTCGCCAACTCCTATCCAGGAACGGCGAACTACGGACAGGCGCCGCAGCAGC
AGCAACAACAGCAGCAGCAGCCCCAACTGTCGCCGAACCGGAATGCCCAGCTGTCGGTCGGCGGACCCGC
CATCTCGAGCGGCAACCGCAACGCCAACCTCTTCGGCCAGCGTCAGTTTGTGGAGCGGCGAGCCATGCAA
GGATTGGGCAGTGGCCCCATGTCGAACATGGGCAACTTCATGCAGACGGGTCGCGGCGGCTACGGAACGG
GCGGAGGCGGTGGCGGTCCTTTGAATAACTTCCACGTGTTCGGCGGCGGCGGTGGTAGCGACACCTCCAC
GCCTGCCCTGCTCGATCCCACGGAGTTCCCCTCCTTGACCAACGCTCGTGGACAAAATGATCAAACGTTG
CCGCAGTCCAACCCCTTGCAACCCCCCGGATCCAAGCCGTACGGAAACTTTTTCACGTCATTCGGAATGG
TCAAACAGCCCACCAGTGAACAGAGCGAATTTACCATGTCAAATGAAGATTTTCCAGCCCTTCCCGGAAC
GCAGAATTCCGATGGAACGACCAATGCCGTCGGTTCCGTGGCTGGCACGGGCGGAAGCGGCGGAGCTAGC
ACGGAAAATCATCTGGATGGAACCGAGAAACCCATGAACTCCATCGTCGTGTCCGGCAGTGCCTCCGGAT
CCTCCGGAAGCAATGTGGGAGTCGTCGGAGGAAACGGACTGGGAGCTGTCGGATCGGGAATTGGTGGACT
GGCGGTCGGAGGAGGAGGCGGCGCGGGATCCAGTGGCGGAGGCGGCGTGGGAGGAAACGCGGCTTCCGGA
GTCGTGGGAGGTAGCCACGTTGGCTTGGTCGGATCGAATTCCGGAATCGGAGGAGTGAATTCCGTTCCGA
ATTCCAACGCTATGATGGGAGTTGGAGGAGGATTGGGTTCGGGCTCCGGATCCTCAGGTTCCGGCGCCGG
AGGAGAACACTTGAATGACAACAGCTCCAATGACAAGCTCGTTAAATCCGGAGTCCAGACATCCCCGGAC
GGTAAAGTGACGAATATTCCGGCCACGATGGTCAATAATCAATTTGGAATGGTCGGATTGTTGACCTTTA
TCCGCGCGGCGGAGACCGACCCGAACTTGGTCACCTTGAGCTTGGGTACGGATCTCACGGGTTTAGGCCT
GAACCTGAACTCGCAGGAGAGCTTGCATACAACCTTCGCTGGCCCCTTCGTAGCACAGCCCTGCAGAGCA
CAAGACGTTGAGTTCAACGTGCCACCCGAATATCTGATTAACTTTGCGATAAGAGACAAACTAACAGCGC
CGGTACTGAAAAAGCTGCAAGAAGACCTGCTCTTTTTCCTTTTTTACACGAACATCGGCGATATGATGCA
ATTGATGGCAGCTGCTGAATTGCATAGTCGCGAGTGGCGATACCACGTGGAGGAGAAAATATGGATAACT
CGAATTCCTGGCATTGATCAATATGAAAAAAATGGTACAAAAGAGCGCGGCACCTTCTACTACTTTGATG
CGCAAAGTGAGAAACGTTTGTCCAAGGTTTTCCAAATAGATCCCGAGAAATTAGATAAATGTCCCAATAT
AAGTGCGTTTATGAATGGACAGTCTGTATAATCTAGAGGGCCCGCGGTTCGAAGGTAAGCCTATCCCTAA
CCCTCTCCTCGGTCTCGATTCTACGCGTACCGGTCATCATCACCATCACCATTGAGTTTAAACCCGCTGA
TCAGCCTCGACTGTGCCTTCTAAGGCCTGAGCTCGCTGATCAGCCTCGATCGAGGATCCAGACATGATAA
GATACATTGATGAGTTTGGACAAACCACAACTAGAATGCAGTGAAAAAAATGCTTTATTTGTGAAATTTG
TGATGCTATTGCTTTATTTGTAACCATTATAAGCTGCAATAAACAAGTTAACAACAACAATTGCATTCAT
TTTATGTTTCAGGTTCAGGGGGAGGTGTGGGAGGTTTTTTAAAGCAAGTAAAACCTCTACAAATGTGGTA
TGGCTGATTATGATCAGTCGACCGATGCCCTTGAGAGCCTTCAACCCAGTCAGCTCCTTCCGGTGGGCGC
GGGGCATGACTATCGTCGCCGCACTTATGACTGTCTTCTTTATCATGCAACTCGTAGGACAGGTGCCGGC
AGCGCTCTGGGTCATTTTCGGCGAGGACCGCTTTCGCTGGAGCGCGACGATGATCGGCCTGTCGCTTGCG
GTATTCGGAATCTTGCACGCCCTCGCTCAAGCCTTCGTCACTGGTCCCGCCACCAAACGTTTCGGCGAGA
AGCAGGCCATTATCGCCGGCATGGCGGCCGACGCGCTGGGCTACGTCTTGCTGGCGTTCGCGACGCGAGG
CTGGATGGCCTTCCCCATTATGATTCTTCTCGCTTCCGGCGGCATCGGGATGCCCGCGTTGCAGGCCATG
CTGTCCAGGCAGGTAGATGACGACCATCAGGGACAGCTTCAAGGATCGCTCGCGGCTCTTACCAGCCAGC
AAAAGGCCAGGAACCGTAAAAAGGCCGCGTTGCTGGCGTTTTTCCATAGGCTCCGCCCCCCTGACGAGCA
TCACAAAAATCGACGCTCAAGTCAGAGGTGGCGAAACCCGACAGGACTATAAAGATACCAGGCGTTTCCC
CCTGGAAGCTCCCTCGTGCGCTCTCCTGTTCCGACCCTGCCGCTTACCGGATACCTGTCCGCCTTTCTCC
CTTCGGGAAGCGTGGCGCTTTCTCAATGCTCACGCTGTAGGTATCTCAGTTCGGTGTAGGTCGTTCGCTC
CAAGCTGGGCTGTGTGCACGAACCCCCCGTTCAGCCCGACCGCTGCGCCTTATCCGGTAACTATCGTCTT
GAGTCCAACCCGGTAAGACACGACTTATCGCCACTGGCAGCAGCCACTGGTAACAGGATTAGCAGAGCGA
GGTATGTAGGCGGTGCTACAGAGTTCTTGAAGTGGTGGCCTAACTACGGCTACACTAGAAGGACAGTATT
TGGTATCTGCGCTCTGCTGAAGCCAGTTACCTTCGGAAAAAGAGTTGGTAGCTCTTGATCCGGCAAACAA
ACCACCGCTGGTAGCGGTGGTTTTTTTGTTTGCAAGCAGCAGATTACGCGCAGAAAAAAAGGATCTCAAG
AAGATCCTTTGATCTTTTCTACGGGGTCTGACGCTCAGTGGAACGAAAACTCACGTTAAGGGATTTTGGT
CATGAGATTATCAAAAAGGATCTTCACCTAGATCCTTTTAAATTAAAAATGAAGTTTTAAATCAATCTAA
AGTATATATGAGTAAACTTGGTCTGACAGTTACCAATGCTTAATCAGTGAGGCACCTATCTCAGCGATCT
GTCTATTTCGTTCATCCATAGTTGCCTGACTCCCCGTCGTGTAGATAACTACGATACGGGAGGGCTTACC
ATCTGGCCCCAGTGCTGCAATGATACCGCGAGACCCACGCTCACCGGCTCCAGATTTATCAGCAATAAAC
CAGCCAGCCGGAAGGGCCGAGCGCAGAAGTGGTCCTGCAACTTTATCCGCCTCCATCCAGTCTATTAATT
GTTGCCGGGAAGCTAGAGTAAGTAGTTCGCCAGTTAATAGTTTGCGCAACGTTGTTGCCATTGCTGCAGG
CATCGTGGTGTCACGCTCGTCGTTTGGTATGGCTTCATTCAGCTCCGGTTCCCAACGATCAAGGCGAGTT
ACATGATCCCCCATGTTGTGCAAAAAAGCGGTTAGCTCCTTCGGTCCTCCGATCGTTGTCAGAAGTAAGT
TGGCCGCAGTGTTATCACTCATGGTTATGGCAGCACTGCATAATTCTCTTACTGTCATGCCATCCGTAAG
ATGCTTTTCTGTGACTGGTGAGTACTCAACCAAGTCATTCTGAGAATAGTGTATGCGGCGACCGAGTTGC
TCTTGCCCGGCGTCAACACGGGATAATACCGCGCCACATAGCAGAACTTTAAAAGTGCTCATCATTGGAA
AACGTTCTTCGGGGCGAAAACTCTCAAGGATCTTACCGCTGTTGAGATCCAGTTCGATGTAACCCACTCG
TGCACCCAACTGATCTTCAGCATCTTTTACTTTCACCAGCGTTTCTGGGTGAGCAAAAACAGGAAGGCAA
AATGCCGCAAAAAAGGGAATAAGGGCGACACGGAAATGTTGAATACTCATACTCTTCCTTTTTCAATATT
ATTGAAGCATTTATCAGGGTTATTGTCTCATGAGCGGATACATATTTGAATGTATTTAGAAAAATAAACA
AATAGGGGTTCCGCGCACATTTCCCCGAAAAGTGCCACCTGACGTCTAAGAAACCATTATTATCATGACA
TTAACCTATAAAAATAGGCGTATCACGAGGCCCTTTCGT
